>Addgene plasmid #128378 | pPEE38 | addgene full sequence | sequence record 267936 | Addgene NGS Result
TTCGACACAAATGCATGTGTATCTCCACATCCATCCCTCACTAACCAACCCAATGTCATCATGTAGCTGT
GACTCTGCCATGTGCAGTCATATAATAAAAAGTTACATTGTTACATCTCCCTGCGTTTATAGGGGACACA
TTGACTGTCTGCTGAATGCTATCTTTGGTGATGTAAATACCAGAAACCCCCATATCCCCGCCATTGTTTA
CTTCATGTATGCATATTACGTCTACCCTGAAGCTGCAACGAATCCCAATCCAAACCTATGAACATGAAGG
CGAAAATCATAGTATGAATGTTGTGGGGTATATGGCATAGCACGATCAATCTGATAAATATTAACACGGG
CCAAACGGTTGCATCGCATTCTATCTACTTCAACTGCTACGTCTTTGGTGTGTTTGTTGCTCTACAGACG
ACCCATGTTTCCCAGTACACAGGACCTCCTTCATTATGTCACCTTTTGTCTTCATCCTTGCCTTCCTCCC
ATCCTCGTTCCTTCCTCTCCTGCAAAAATTCCTTTTTAAAAGAACAGCCTGCGCGTTTGGTGGACTTGTA
ATCCCTCCAATAAAACATTCAACGGCATAGTCGTAAACAAGAATGTTCACCTCCTGATTTCCTCACATTC
CTTCGCCAGCTCTGTGAGGTCAAAGAGTTCGTCAATAGGAAGACGCCGACCAAAATAAAGACTTGATGTG
CGGTAAGGTGCTGGGAGGGCCAGGCTTGGTACGAAGGGCTGGAAGAGAGTGCCGCTACAGGGCGCGTCAG
GTGGCACTTTTCGGGGAAATGTGCGCGGAACCCCTATTTGTTTATTTTTCTAAATACATTCAAATATGTA
TCCGCTCATGAGACAATAACCCTGATAAATGCTTCAATAATATTGAAAAAGGAAGAGTATGAGTATTCAA
CATTTCCGTGTCGCCCTTATTCCCTTTTTTGCGGCATTTTGCCTTCCTGTTTTTGCTCACCCAGAAACGC
TGGTGAAAGTAAAAGATGCTGAAGATCAGTTGGGTGCACGAGTGGGTTACATCGAACTGGATCTCAACAG
CGGTAAGATCCTTGAGAGTTTTCGCCCCGAAGAACGTTTTCCAATGATGAGCACTTTTAAAGTTCTGCTA
TGTGGCGCGGTATTATCCCGTATTGACGCCGGGCAAGAGCAACTCGGTCGCCGCATACACTATTCTCAGA
ATGACTTGGTTGAGTACTCACCAGTCACAGAAAAGCATCTTACGGATGGCATGACAGTAAGAGAATTATG
CAGTGCTGCCATAACCATGAGTGATAACACTGCGGCCAACTTACTTCTGACAACGATCGGAGGACCGAAG
GAGCTAACCGCTTTTTTGCACAACATGGGGGATCATGTAACTCGCCTTGATCGTTGGGAACCGGAGCTGA
ATGAAGCCATACCAAACGACGAGCGTGACACCACGATGCCTGTAGCAATGGCAACAACGTTGCGCAAACT
ATTAACTGGCGAACTACTTACTCTAGCTTCCCGGCAACAATTAATAGACTGGATGGAGGCGGATAAAGTT
GCAGGACCACTTCTGCGCTCGGCCCTTCCGGCTGGCTGGTTTATTGCTGATAAATCTGGAGCCGGTGAGC
GTGGGTCTCGCGGTATCATTGCAGCACTGGGGCCAGATGGTAAGCCCTCCCGTATCGTAGTTATCTACAC
GACGGGGAGTCAGGCAACTATGGATGAACGAAATAGACAGATCGCTGAGATAGGTGCCTCACTGATTAAG
CATTGGTAACTGTCAGACCAAGTTTACTCATATATACTTTAGATTGATTTAAAACTTCATTTTTAATTTA
AAAGGATCTAGGTGAAGATCCTTTTTGATAATCTCATGACCAAAATCCCTTAACGTGAGTTTTCGTTCCA
CTGAGCGTCAGACCCCGTAGAAAAGATCAAAGGATCTTCTTGAGATCCTTTTTTTCTGCGCGTAATCTGC
TGCTTGCAAACAAAAAAACCACCGCTACCAGCGGTGGTTTGTTTGCCGGATCAAGAGCTACCAACTCTTT
TTCCGAAGGTAACTGGCTTCAGCAGAGCGCAGATACCAAATACTGTTCTTCTAGTGTAGCCGTAGTTAGG
CCACCACTTCAAGAACTCTGTAGCACCGCCTACATACCTCGCTCTGCTAATCCTGTTACCAGTGGCTGCT
GCCAGTGGCGATAAGTCGTGTCTTACCGGGTTGGACTCAAGACGATAGTTACCGGATAAGGCGCAGCGGT
CGGGCTGAACGGGGGGTTCGTGCACACAGCCCAGCTTGGAGCGAACGACCTACACCGAACTGAGATACCT
ACAGCGTGAGCTATGAGAAAGCGCCACGCTTCCCGAAGGGAGAAAGGCGGACAGGTATCCGGTAAGCGGC
AGGGTCGGAACAGGAGAGCGCACGAGGGAGCTTCCAGGGGGAAACGCCTGGTATCTTTATAGTCCTGTCG
GGTTTCGCCACCTCTGACTTGAGCGTCGATTTTTGTGATGCTCGTCAGGGGGGCGGAGCCTATGGAAAAA
CGCCAGCAACGCGGCCTTTTTACGGTTCCTGGCCTTTTGCTGGCCTTTTGCTCACATGTTCTTTCCTGCG
TTATCCCCTGATTCTGTGGATAACCGTATTACCGCCTTTGAGTGAGCTGATACCGCTCGCCGCAGCCGAA
CGACCGAGCGCAGCGAGTCAGTGAGCGAGGAAGCGGAAGAGCGCCCAATACGCAAACCGCCTCTCCCCGC
GCGTTGGCCGATTCATTAATGCAGCTGGCACGACAGGTTTCCCGACTGGAAAGCGGGCAGTGAGCGCAAC
GCAATTAATGTGAGTTAGCTCACTCATTAGGCACCCCAGGCTTTACACTTTATGCTTCCGGCTCGTATGT
TGTGTGGAATTGTGAGCGGATAACAATTTCACACAGGAAACAGCTATGACCATGATTACGCCAAGCGCGC
AATTAACCCTCACTAAAGGGAACAAAAGCTGGAGCTCCACCGCGGTGGCGGCCGCTCTAGAACTAGTGGA
TCCCCCGGGCTGCAGGAATTCGATATCAAGCTTATCGATACCGTCGACCTCGAGGGGGGGCCCGGTACCC
AATTCGCCCTATAGTGAGTCGTATTACGCGCGCTCACTGGCCGTCGTTTTACAACGTCGTGACTGGGAAA
ACCCTGGCGTTACCCAACTTAATCGCCTTGCAGCACATCCCCCTTTCGCCAGCTGGCGTAATAGCGAAGA
GGCCCGCACCGATCGCCCTTCCCAACAGTTGCGCAGCCTGAATGGCGAATGGAAATTGTAAGCGTTAATA
TTTTGTTAAAATTCGCGTTAAATTTTTGTTAAATCAGCTCATTTTTTTAACCAATAGGCCGAAATCGGCA
AAATCCCTTATAAATCAAAAGAATAGACCGAGATAGGGTTGAGTCCATGGCTGCGAGGATGTGAGCTGGA
GAGCGGCGCACGGGAAGGGGAGGACTCACATAAGCATGCAGGATTCGAGTGGCATGGTGTGCACTGAGTG
TATGGTTGTCGGAGGAGAGGATGATGGTAACAACAATAGCAGCAACGTCACTCGACGCGCGTCCGGTGTG
CCACACGGGGTAACGCCGAGTCGCCGTCAGGGTCGCCGAGACCACTCTCACAGCGTCACCGTTGGCACCA
GCTCAGCTTACAGCTTCTATCCTCCGCCAGCATCCACATACATCCCCTATACCGCATCCCCCACCCACTG
CCCAAGGTGAGTCATCTTCCCGCCCCCTTCCCTTGCCCGCCACTCAGTCCTCCATCCTCCACTAATCCAC
CTTATCGCACCCACCGCCTATCGCACATCCGAGCACAATGCTGGGCCTGCCAGGGGCTGCTAGATGGTGC
TCTCCCCACGCTGATCTGCATGCCGGCCATTGGATCATGGGTGCTAGGTGCTGGGTGCTGGATGTTGGAT
GCTGGATGCTGGGTGCACGCTTGGTCATTTCCTTCCAGGATTGACGGTCGCCGAGAGGACGACGTGGCGT
TCGACAACGAGGGCCGATAGCACCGCATCGCCTCGACCTGCATCCATCTCGCCTTGTCCTTTTGGTGCAA
CAATCCATCCGTGCTGGTGCCACACGCATAGCTGGAAGAGATGGATGTGCGTTGAACAGAGCTGCCGTCA
GGACTTTTTGGTGCACGGACCCTATTGTCCTCCCCAATCTTCACCGCGTCTCCTAATATGCAGCCTCTTT
GCTAATTGTCTTTTTCCATTAGTAAACTCGCCCAACATGTCTATGAAAAAGCCTGAACTCACCGCGACGT
CTGTCGAGAAGTTTCTGATCGAAAAGTTCGACAGCGTCTCCGACCTGATGCAGCTCTCGGAGGGCGAAGA
ATCTCGTGCTTTCAGCTTCGATGTAGGAGGGCGTGGATATGTCCTGCGGGTAAATAGCTGCGCCGATGGT
TTCTACAAAGATCGTTATGTTTATCGGCACTTTGCATCGGCCGCGCTCCCGATTCCGGAAGTGCTTGACA
TTGGGGAATTCAGCGAGAGCCTGACCTATTGCATCTCCCGCCGTGCACAGGGTGTCACGTTGCAAGACCT
GCCTGAAACCGAACTGCCCGCTGTTCTGCAGCCGGTCGCGGAGGCCATGGATGCGATCGCTGCGGCCGAT
CTTAGCCAGACGAGCGGGTTCGGCCCATTCGGACCGCAAGGAATCGGTCAATACACTACATGGCGTGATT
TCATATGCGCGATTGCTGATCCCCATGTGTATCACTGGCAAACTGTGATGGACGACACCGTCAGTGCGTC
CGTCGCGCAGGCTCTCGATGAGCTGATGCTTTGGGCCGAGGACTGCCCCGAAGTCCGGCACCTCGTGCAC
GCGGATTTCGGCTCCAACAATGTCCTGACGGACAATGGCCGCATAACAGCGGTCATTGACTGGAGCGAGG
CGATGTTCGGGGATTCCCAATACGAGGTCGCCAACATCTTCTTCTGGAGGCCGTGGTTGGCTTGTATGGA
GCAGCAGACGCGCTACTTCGAGCGGAGGCATCCGGAGCTTGCAGGATCGCCGCGGCTCCGGGCGTATATG
CTCCGCATTGGTCTTGACCAACTCTATCAGAGCTTGGTTGACGGCAATTTCGATGATGCAGCTTGGGCGC
AGGGTCGATGCGACGCAATCGTCCGATCCGGAGCCGGGACTGTCGGGCGTACACAAATCGCCCGCAGAAG
CGCGGCCGTCTGGACCGATGGCTGTGTAGAAGTACTCGCCGATAGTGGAAACCGACGCCCCAGCACTCGT
CCGAGGGCAAAGGAATAGGTGAAGGCGGTAAGGGGTTAATTTTCCTTAGAGGGTGTATATATACATATTA
GAGAAGTGATACAATTTTAGCACACTGCGAATTCGAGACAGACATCGTGTCAATCATCTTTTTTGACATT
ATATGCCCATTAATCTATCTACAGACAACAATACCATCCTTCCCACCCTCAGCAACGCCGTTGAATCCTC
AGGATCTTCATGGCTCCTTGTCTCTGAAACCAGGAAGCTAGTTTCTACATCTCTTCCGTGTTAATACAGA
TAAACCAAGGGGGTTAACGAGAGCATTTAGTCTAGAAGGGAACAAGGGACTTACCAATCAGCAACAATCA
CAGCTATCCCTTTCTCCTAATGCCATTTCAAGGTATACTTCTCATGCGCAACGCCGCAACTCCCATTAAC
TTCTCTTCCTCAACTGATCCCTCTTCTCCTCACTCATCTTCAATAACCCGTCCGTAAAACCGGTTCTTAC
AATGAGGATATCTCCTGGCTGAATGTTGACTTGTGCAGTGTCATTCTTCGGCACATGCAATGAGGGTGCA
GAGTGAAGGCTCGTTGGCTCGTGTTAATCCACGCACGCCGCAAGGTAGGCAACGAAAGCCGTAGCTGCTA
TTACTATTTTCATCTAGGGCGCTTCCCTTCGATAACTCCCGTTCTCATTCTTCCCTCTCTCTCTACCTTC
CCAGTACTCACCGTCTCCTCCATTCATGCAATTCCTGCTGTGAAAACCCTCGCTCCGCCCTCACTTCCCT
AATGGCCCCTTCCGAAGTAAGAAAAGCTATTTCCGACTCCTCACTCTCACCCGCATCATATCGAGCCCTC
CGCGAGGATTAGAAATTCCCTCGTGACGACCCCATTGCATACGGCGGCCACCTTAAAAACAAAGACCGAC
CATATCCCCTCTCTCTCCATCCCTTTCAGTACGATACCAACCACCATATGATTCCTTTCATTAGATTGTC
GTCTTTCCTCCCCGTCGCACGAATTCCTTCCACGATTTGACTGCCGCCACCGTTAATTAATTAACACAAG
TATCGTGGCGCGCC
Features (pLannotate 1.2.2; 14 found; start..end, strand, type, name):
    751..767     -  rep_origin     f1 ori (fragment): f1 bacteriophage origin of replication; arrow indicates direction of (+) strand synthesis
    794..898     +  promoter       AmpR promoter: bla
    899..1759    +  CDS            AmpR: β-lactamase; bla; confers resistance to ampicillin, carbenicillin, and related antibiotics
   1930..2518    +  rep_origin     ori: high-copy-number ColE1/pMB1/pBR322/pUC origin of replication
   2701..2793    +  CDS            lacI (fragment): lac repressor; lacI; The lac repressor binds to the lac operator to inhibit transcription in E. coli. This inhibition can be relieved by adding lactose or isopropyl-β-D-thiogalactopyranoside (IPTG).
   2806..2827    +  protein_bind   CAP binding site: CAP binding activates transcription in the presence of cAMP. E. coli catabolite activator protein
   2842..2872    +  promoter       lac promoter: promoter for the E. coli lac operon
   2880..2896    +  protein_bind   lac operator: The lac repressor binds to the lac operator to inhibit transcription in E. coli. This inhibition can be relieved by adding lactose or isopropyl-β-D-thiogalactopyranoside (IPTG). lac repressor encoded by lacI
   2941..2959    +  promoter       T3 promoter: promoter for bacteriophage T3 RNA polymerase
   2972..3079    +  misc_feature   MCS: pBluescript multiple cloning site
   3088..3106    -  promoter       T7 promoter: promoter for bacteriophage T7 RNA polymerase
   3114..3269    +  CDS            lacZα (fragment): LacZα fragment of β-galactosidase; lacZ fragment
   3273..3404    -  rep_origin     M13 ori (fragment): M13 bacteriophage origin of replication; arrow indicates direction of (+) strand synthesis
   4243..5268    +  CDS            HygR: aminoglycoside phosphotransferase from E. coli; aph(4)-Ia; confers resistance to hygromycin
