[The description below was written by a language model from this plasmid's Addgene catalogue record and pLannotate feature annotations shown in this document.]
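Description:
pPEE38 is an empty-backbone integrative vector for genetic complementation in the fungal pathogen Cryptococcus neoformans, built on pBluescript II SK(-). In E. coli it is maintained as a high-copy plasmid through the ColE1/pUC-type origin and selected with ampicillin via the bla gene and its promoter. The fungal-specific modules were assembled by Gibson cloning in place of the phage f1 origin, consistent with the feature table, which detects only short residual f1/M13 origin fragments. Because the insertion was made there, the standard pBluescript region is left intact: the CAP site, lac promoter and operator, lacZα fragment, multiple cloning site and flanking T3 and T7 promoters are all annotated, so blue/white screening is still available when a gene of interest is subcloned into the MCS.

The payload consists of two parts. The first is a hygromycin resistance cassette (HYG), in which the E. coli aminoglycoside phosphotransferase coding sequence is driven by the ACT1 promoter, giving dominant selection of Cryptococcus transformants. The second is the Safe Haven Site 4 sequence, a small gene-free intergenic region between CNAG_06526 and CNAG_06527, which directs homologous recombination so that constructs integrate at a defined locus without disrupting a gene. A linker carrying sites for the rare cutters BaeI, AscI and PacI allows the plasmid to be linearised before biolistic transformation. The automated annotation does not label the safe haven sequence, linker or ACT1 promoter, which presumably lie in the unannotated stretches around HygR. The vector comes from work on selectable markers for C. neoformans.
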