Addgene plasmid #128378: pPEE38
Purpose: (Empty Backbone) Complementation in Cryptococcus neoformans. Targets DNA constructs to a Safe Haven Site 4, a small gene-free region. Contains the HYG resistance marker.
Depositing lab: James Fraser. Depositing organization: University of Queensland. Publication: amdS as a dominant recyclable marker in Cryptococcus neoformans. Erpf PE, Stephenson CJ, Fraser JA. Fungal Genet Biol. 2019 Jun 17;131:103241. doi: 10.1016/j.fgb.2019.103241. PubMed 31220607.
Backbone
  Vector backbone: pBlueScript II SK(-)
  Backbone manufacturer: Stratagene
  Vector type: Unspecified
  Selectable markers: Hygromycin
Growth in bacteria
  Bacterial resistance: Ampicillin, 100 μg/mL
  Growth temperature: 37°C
  Growth strain: DH5alpha
  Copy number: High Copy
Gene/Insert
  Gene/Insert name: Hygromycin (HYG)
  Species: Synthetic
  Promoter: ACT1
  Cloning method: Gibson Cloning
Terms and licenses: Academic/Nonprofit Terms; Industry Terms: Not Available to Industry
Depositor comments: Contains the Safe Haven Site 4 sequence (CNAG_06526 - CNAG_06527) in the backbone of pBluescript II SK- to enable integration into the C. neoformans genome via homologous recombination, in addition to a linker sequence containing multiple rare-cutting restriction enzyme cut sites to facilitate linearization prior to biolistic transformation. Importantly, as the Safe Haven and marker fragments were inserted into the pBluescript II SK- backbone in place of the f1 origin of replication, each plasmid still retains the original multicloning site and blue/white screening capabilities. Linearization of the safe haven constructs is made possible by the inclusion of a linker containing cut sites for three rare cutting restriction enzymes, BaeI, AscI and PacI. To use the vectors, the gene of interest is subcloned into the standard pBluescript II SK- multicloning site.
How to cite: pPEE38 was a gift from James Fraser (Addgene plasmid # 128378 ; http://n2t.net/addgene:128378 ; RRID:Addgene_128378)
